Addgene plasmid #197741: pMC-6-GFP-P2A-NptII-9
Purpose: Phytobrick (MoClo) Level 0 Part
Depositing lab: Daniel Voytas. Depositing organization: University of Minnesota. Publication: An extensible vector toolkit and parts library for advanced engineering of plant genomes. Chamness JC, Kumar J, Cruz AJ, Rhuby E, Holum MJ, Cody JP, Tibebu R, Gamo ME, Starker CG, Zhang F, Voytas DF. Plant Genome. 2023 Mar 9:e20312. doi: 10.1002/tpg2.20312. PubMed 36896468.
Backbone
  Vector backbone: pMC-6-ccdB-9
  Backbone manufacturer: Self-made
  Vector type: Plant Expression
Growth in bacteria
  Bacterial resistance: Spectinomycin, 50 μg/mL
  Growth temperature: 37°C
  Growth strain: DH5alpha
  Copy number: High Copy
Gene/Insert
  Gene/Insert name: EGFP-P2A-NptII bicistronic CDS
  Species: Aequorea victoria, Porcine teschovirus-1, Escherichia coli
  Insert size (bp): 1583
  Cloning method: Restriction Enzyme; 5′ cloning site Unknown (unknown if destroyed)
Terms and licenses: Academic/Nonprofit Terms; Industry Terms: Not Available to Industry
Depositor comments: Please visit https://doi.org/10.1101/2022.10.15.511792 for bioRxiv preprint.
How to cite: pMC-6-GFP-P2A-NptII-9 was a gift from Daniel Voytas (Addgene plasmid # 197741 ; http://n2t.net/addgene:197741 ; RRID:Addgene_197741)
