[The description below was written by a language model from this plasmid's Addgene catalogue record and pLannotate feature annotations shown in this document.]
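Description:
pMC-6-GFP-P2A-NptII-9 is a Phytobrick (MoClo) Level 0 part plasmid from a modular vector toolkit for plant genome engineering. It is a small (about 3.8 kb) storage and donor vector rather than a functional expression construct. It was derived from the pMC-6-ccdB-9 acceptor backbone, with the part presumably taking the place of the ccdB counter-selection cassette implied by that backbone's name. The plasmid is maintained at high copy in E. coli through a ColE1/pUC-type origin. Selection is with spectinomycin via the aadA aminoglycoside adenylyltransferase gene, which lies downstream of an annotated AmpR (bla) promoter. The short hits annotated as RSF ori, lacI, integrase and gentamicin acetyltransferase are only small fragments, most likely remnants or junction sequences rather than working elements.

The payload is a roughly 1.6 kb bicistronic coding sequence. EGFP (from Aequorea victoria) is joined through a porcine teschovirus-1 P2A peptide to NptII, the Tn5 aminoglycoside phosphotransferase that confers resistance to kanamycin, neomycin and G418. The P2A itself is not annotated in the feature table, but it fits the gap between the EGFP and NptII features. During translation, ribosome skipping at the 2A sequence yields two separate proteins from one transcript. A single transcription unit can therefore supply both a visual fluorescent reporter and a selectable marker.

No plant promoter or terminator is annotated. This is consistent with a CDS-only part intended to be combined with separate regulatory parts in Golden Gate assembly. The "6" and "9" in the name appear to denote the flanking assembly positions, though the record does not specify the overhangs or the restriction enzyme used.
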