Features (pLannotate 1.2.2; 9 found; start..end, strand, type, name):
      1..23      +  rep_origin     RSF ori (fragment): Plasmids containing the RSF 1030 origin of replication can be propagated in E. coli cells that contain additional plasmids with compatible origins.
     25..74      +  CDS            lacI (fragment): lac repressor; lacI; The lac repressor binds to the lac operator to inhibit transcription in E. coli. This inhibition can be relieved by adding lactose or isopropyl-β-D-thiogalactopyranoside (IPTG).
     91..807     +  CDS            EGFP: EGFP is a basic (constitutively fluorescent) green fluorescent protein published in 1996, derived from Aequorea victoria. It is reported to be a rapidly-maturing weak dimer with moderate acid sensitivity.
    876..1668    +  CDS            NeoR/KanR (fragment): aminoglycoside phosphotransferase from Tn5; aph(3')-II (or nptII); confers resistance to neomycin, kanamycin, and G418 (Geneticin®)
   1794..1898    +  promoter       AmpR promoter: bla
   1889..1969    -  CDS            int (fragment): INT2_ECOLX - Protein inferred from homology: Swiss-Prot protein existence level 3. Putative integrase believed to be involved in the insertion of antibiotic resistance genes into plasmids and transposons. From Escherichia coli.
   2057..2113    +  CDS            GmR (fragment): gentamycin acetyltransferase; aacC1; confers resistance to gentamycin
   2120..2908    +  CDS            aadA: S3AD_ECOLX - Experimental evidence at protein level: Swiss-Prot protein existence level 1. Mediates bacterial resistance to the antibiotics streptomycin and spectinomycin. From Escherichia coli.
   3082..3670    +  rep_origin     ori: high-copy-number ColE1/pMB1/pBR322/pUC origin of replication
>Addgene plasmid #197741 | pMC-6-GFP-P2A-NptII-9 | addgene full sequence | sequence record 391094 | Addgene NGS Result
GTCAGTGAGCGAGGAAGCGGAAGAGCGCCCAATACGCAAACCGCCTCTCCCCGCGCGTTGGCCGATTCAT
TAATCACTCTGTGGTCTCAAATGGTGAGCAAGGGCGAGGAGCTGTTCACCGGGGTGGTGCCCATCCTGGT
CGAGCTGGACGGCGACGTAAACGGCCACAAGTTCAGCGTGTCCGGCGAGGGCGAGGGCGATGCCACCTAC
GGCAAGCTGACCCTGAAGTTCATCTGCACCACCGGCAAGCTGCCCGTGCCCTGGCCCACCCTCGTGACCA
CCCTGACCTACGGCGTGCAGTGCTTCAGCCGCTACCCCGACCACATGAAGCAGCACGACTTCTTCAAGTC
CGCCATGCCCGAAGGCTACGTCCAGGAGCGCACCATCTTCTTCAAGGACGACGGCAACTACAAGACCCGC
GCCGAGGTGAAGTTCGAGGGCGACACCCTGGTGAACCGCATCGAGCTGAAGGGCATCGACTTCAAGGAGG
ACGGCAACATCCTGGGGCACAAGCTGGAGTACAACTACAACAGCCACAACGTCTATATCATGGCCGACAA
GCAGAAGAACGGCATCAAGGTGAACTTCAAGATCCGCCACAACATCGAGGACGGCAGCGTGCAGCTCGCC
GACCACTACCAGCAGAACACCCCCATCGGCGACGGCCCCGTGCTGCTGCCCGACAACCACTACCTGAGCA
CCCAGTCCGCCCTGAGCAAAGACCCCAACGAGAAGCGCGATCACATGGTCCTGCTGGAGTTCGTGACCGC
CGCCGGGATCACTCTCGGCATGGACGAGCTGTACAAGGGAAGCGGAGCTACTAACTTCAGCCTGCTGAAG
CAGGCTGGTGACGTGGAGGAGAACCCTGGACCTGGGATTGAACAAGATGGATTGCACGCAGGTTCTCCGG
CCGCTTGGGTGGAGAGGCTATTCGGCTATGACTGGGCACAACAGACAATCGGCTGCTCTGATGCCGCCGT
GTTTCGGCTGTCAGCGCAGGGGCGCCCGGTTCTTTTTGTCAAGACCGACCTGTCCGGTGCCCTGAATGAA
CTCCAGGACGAGGCAGCGCGGCTATCGTGGCTGGCCACGACGGGCGTTCCTTGCGCAGCTGTGCTCGACG
TTGTCACTGAAGCGGGAAGGGACTGGCTGCTATTGGGCGAAGTGCCGGGGCAGGATCTCCTGTCATCTCA
CCTTGCTCCTGCCGAGAAAGTATCCATCATGGCTGATGCAATGCGGCGGCTGCATACGCTTGATCCGGCT
ACCTGCCCATTCGACCACCAAGCGAAACATCGCATCGAGCGAGCACGTACTCGGATGGAAGCCGGTCTTG
TCGATCAGGATGATCTGGACGAAGAACATCAGGGGCTCGCGCCAGCCGAACTGTTCGCCAGGCTCAAGGC
GCGCATGCCCGACGGCGAGGATCTCGTCGTGACACATGGCGATGCCTGCTTGCCGAATATCATGGTGGAA
AATGGCCGCTTTTCTGGATTCATCGACTGTGGCCGGCTGGGTGTGGCGGACCGCTATCAGGACATAGCGT
TGGCTACCCGTGATATTGCTGAAGAACTTGGCGGCGAATGGGCTGACCGCTTCCTCGTGCTTTACGGTAT
CGCCGCTCCCGATTCGCAGCGCATCGCCTTCTATCGCCTTCTTGACGAGTTCTTCTGAGCTTTGAGACCA
CGAAGTGGCTCTTCAGTGGACGAAAGGGCCTCGTGATACGCCTATTTTTATAGGTTAATGTCATGATAAT
AATGGTTTCTTAGACGTCAGGTGGCACTTTTCGGGGAAATGTGCGCGGAACCCCTATTTGTTTATTTTTC
TAAATACATTCAAATATGTATCCGCTCATGAGACAATAACCCTGATAAATGCTTCAATAATATTGAAAAA
GGAAGAGTATGCGCTCACGCAACTGGTCCAGAACCTTGACCGAACGCAGCGGTGGTAACGGCGCAGTGGC
GGTTTTCATGGCTTGTTATGACTGTTTTTTTTTGGGGTACAGTCTATGCCTCGGGCATCCAAGCAGCAAG
CGCGTTACGCCGTGGGTCGATGTTTGATGTTATGGAGCAGCAACGATGTTACGCAGCAGGGCAGTCGCCC
TAAAACAAAGTTAAACATCATGAGGGAAGCGGTGATCGCCGAAGTATCGACTCAACTATCAGAGGTAGTT
GGCGTCATCGAGCGCCATCTCGAACCGACGTTGCTGGCCGTACATTTGTACGGCTCCGCAGTGGATGGCG
GCCTGAAGCCACACAGCGATATTGATTTGCTGGTTACGGTGACCGTAAGGCTTGATGAAACAACGCGGCG
AGCTTTGATCAACGACCTTTTGGAAACTTCGGCTTCCCCTGGAGAGAGCGAGATTCTCCGCGCTGTAGAA
GTCACCATTGTTGTGCACGACGACATCATTCCGTGGCGTTATCCAGCTAAGCGCGAACTGCAATTTGGAG
AATGGCAGCGCAATGACATTCTTGCAGGTATCTTCGAGCCAGCCACGATCGACATTGATCTGGCTATCTT
GCTGACAAAAGCAAGAGAACATAGCGTTGCCTTGGTAGGTCCAGCGGCGGAGGAACTCTTTGATCCGGTT
CCTGAACAGGATCTATTTGAGGCGCTAAATGAAACCTTAACGCTATGGAACTCGCCGCCCGACTGGGCTG
GCGATGAGCGAAATGTAGTGCTTACGTTGTCCCGCATTTGGTACAGCGCAGTAACCGGCAAAATCGCGCC
GAAGGATGTCGCTGCCGACTGGGCAATGGAGCGCCTGCCGGCCCAGTATCAGCCCGTCATACTTGAAGCT
AGACAGGCTTATCTTGGACAAGAAGAAGATCGCTTGGCCTCGCGCGCAGATCAGTTGGAAGAATTTGTCC
ATTACGTAAAAGGCGAGATCACCAAGGTAGTCGGCAAATAACTGTCAGACCAAGTTTACTCATATATACT
TTAGATTGATTTAAAACTTCATTTTTAATTTAAAAGGATCTAGGTGAAGATCCTTTTTGATAATCTCATG
ACCAAAATCCCTTAACGTGAGTTTTCGTTCCACTGAGCGTCAGACCCCGTAGAAAAGATCAAAGGATCTT
CTTGAGATCCTTTTTTTCTGCGCGTAATCTGCTGCTTGCAAACAAAAAAACCACCGCTACCAGCGGTGGT
TTGTTTGCCGGATCAAGAGCTACCAACTCTTTTTCCGAAGGTAACTGGCTTCAGCAGAGCGCAGATACCA
AATACTGTTCTTCTAGTGTAGCCGTAGTTAGGCCACCACTTCAAGAACTCTGTAGCACCGCCTACATACC
TCGCTCTGCTAATCCTGTTACCAGTGGCTGCTGCCAGTGGCGATAAGTCGTGTCTTACCGGGTTGGACTC
AAGACGATAGTTACCGGATAAGGCGCAGCGGTCGGGCTGAACGGGGGGTTCGTGCACACAGCCCAGCTTG
GAGCGAACGACCTACACCGAACTGAGATACCTACAGCGTGAGCTATGAGAAAGCGCCACGCTTCCCGAAG
GGAGAAAGGCGGACAGGTATCCGGTAAGCGGCAGGGTCGGAACAGGAGAGCGCACGAGGGAGCTTCCAGG
GGGAAACGCCTGGTATCTTTATAGTCCTGTCGGGTTTCGCCACCTCTGACTTGAGCGTCGATTTTTGTGA
TGCTCGTCAGGGGGGCGGAGCCTATGGAAAAACGCCAGCAACGCGGCCTTTTTACGGTTCCTGGCCTTTT
GCTGGCCTTTTGCTCACATGTTCTTTCCTGCGTTATCCCCTGATTCTGTGGATAACCGTATTACCGCCTT
TGAGTGAGCTGATACCGCTCGCCGCAGCCGAACGACCGAGCGCAGCGA
